Addgene plasmid #114751: AT2G28990 N1_pECIA14
Purpose: Prey vector AT2G28990 N1_pECIA14 should be used with bait vector AT2G28990 N1_pECIA2.
Depositing lab: Youssef Belkhadir. Depositing organization: Gregor Mendel Institute of Molecular Plant Biology. Publication: An extracellular network of Arabidopsis leucine-rich repeat receptor kinases. Smakowska-Luzan E, Mott GA, Parys K, Stegmann M, Howton TC, Layeghifard M, Neuhold J, Lehner A, Kong J, Grunwald K, Weinberger N, Satbhai SB, Mayer D, Busch W, Madalinski M, Stolt-Bergner P, Provart NJ, Mukhtar MS, Zipfel C, Desveaux D, Guttman DS, Belkhadir Y. Nature. 2018 Jan 18;553(7688):342-346. doi: 10.1038/nature25184. Epub 2018 Jan 10. PubMed 29320478.
Backbone
  Vector backbone: pECIA14
  Backbone manufacturer: Chris Garcia (Addgene plasmid # 47051)
  Vector type: Insect Expression
Growth in bacteria
  Bacterial resistance: Ampicillin, 100 μg/mL
  Growth temperature: 37°C
  Growth strain: DH5alpha
  Copy number: High Copy
Gene/Insert
  Gene/Insert name: AT2G28990
  Species: A. thaliana (mustard weed)
  Entrez Gene: AT2G28990 (a.k.a. AT2G28990, T9I4.7, T9I4_7)
  Promoter: Metallothionein (Copper-Inducible)
  Cloning method: Ligation Independent Cloning
Terms and licenses: Academic/Nonprofit Terms; Industry Terms: Not Available to Industry
Depositor comments: Plasmid for secreted expression in Drosophila cell culture by induction via CuSO4. Insert is an extracellular domain of indicated LRR-RK, C-terminally tagged with Pentameric rat COMP helix, Alkaline Phosphatase (human, placental), Flag, and hexahistidine tags. Insert Protein Sequence: SLDCGLPSDESPYDDSFNGLTFTSDSTFIQTGKIDSVDKDLNINLSKQYLTLRYFPEGKRNCYSLDVKRGTTYLIVVSFVYGNYDGLNRDPNFDIHLGPNKWKRIDLDGEKEGTREEIIHKARSNSLDICLVKTGETLPIISAIEIRPLRNNTYVTQSGSLMMSFRVYLSNSDASIRYADDVHDRIWSPFNGSSHTHITTDLNINNSNAYEIPKNILQTAAIPRNASAPLIITWDPLPINAEVYLYMHFAEIQTLEANETRQFDVILRGNFNHSGFSPTKLKVFTLYTEEPMKCGSEGCYLQLVKTPNSTLPPLINAIEAYSVIEFSQLETSLSDVDAIKNIKNTYKLNKITWQGDPCLPQDLSWESIRCTYVDGSTSPTIISLDLSKSGLNGSIPQILQNFTQLQELDLSNNSLTGPVPIFLANMKTLSLINLSGNNLSGSVPQALLDKEKEGLVLKLEGNPDLCKSSFCNTEKK
How to cite: AT2G28990 N1_pECIA14 was a gift from Youssef Belkhadir (Addgene plasmid # 114751 ; http://n2t.net/addgene:114751 ; RRID:Addgene_114751)
