[The description below was written by a language model from this plasmid's Addgene catalogue record and pLannotate feature annotations shown in this document.]
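Description:
AT2G28990 N1_pECIA14 is an insect-cell expression plasmid built on the pECIA14 backbone for secreted production of a plant receptor ectodomain in Drosophila cell culture. It is maintained in E. coli through a high-copy ColE1/pUC-type origin and an ampicillin resistance gene (β-lactamase with its own promoter). The remaining bacterial annotations, including fragments of lacZα, lacI, rop and bom plus the lac promoter/operator, are backbone remnants with no stated role in the construct's function.

The expression cassette is driven by the Drosophila metallothionein promoter, so transcription is switched on by adding copper sulfate. A Drosophila BiP signal sequence directs the product into the secretory pathway. It is fused to the extracellular domain of the Arabidopsis thaliana leucine-rich repeat receptor kinase encoded by AT2G28990, inserted by ligation-independent cloning. Downstream and in frame are the pentamerizing coiled-coil helix of rat COMP, human placental alkaline phosphatase, a FLAG epitope and, according to the depositor, a hexahistidine tag (not separately annotated in the feature table). An SV40 polyadenylation signal is annotated after the cassette, though on the opposite strand.

This is the "prey" configuration of an extracellular interaction assay. Pentamerization through COMP raises avidity so that weak ectodomain–ectodomain contacts can be detected, and alkaline phosphatase gives an enzymatic readout of binding. The FLAG and His tags would allow detection or purification. The record specifies that it is to be paired with the corresponding bait vector, AT2G28990 N1_pECIA2, and it belongs to a set used to map the extracellular interaction network of Arabidopsis LRR receptor kinases.
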