Features (pLannotate 1.2.2; 19 found; start..end, strand, type, name):
     23..449     +  promoter       MT promoter: Drosophila metallothionein promoter
    467..520     +  sig_peptide    BiP signal sequence: Drosophila BiP signal sequence
    467..1948    +  CDS            Y2899_ARATH (fragment): Experimental evidence at protein level: Swiss-Prot protein existence level 1. From Arabidopsis thaliana (Mouse-ear cress).
   1985..2164    +  CDS            Comp (fragment): COMP_RAT - Experimental evidence at protein level: Swiss-Prot protein existence level 1. May play a role in the structural integrity of cartilage via its interaction with other extracellular matrix proteins such as the collagens and fibronectin. Can mediate the interaction of chondrocytes with the cartilage extracellular matrix through interaction with cell surface integrin receptors. Could play a role in the pathogenesis of osteoarthritis. Potent suppressor of apoptosis in both primary chondrocytes and transformed cells. Suppresses apoptosis by blocking the activation of caspase-3 and by indu
   2152..3604    +  CDS            SEAP (fragment): secreted alkaline phosphatase from human placenta The natural enzyme has a C-terminal transmembrane sequence that is replaced by a GPI anchor.
   3641..3670    +  CDS            2xFLAG (fragment): two tandem FLAG® epitope tags
   3776..3910    -  polyA_signal   SV40 poly(A) signal: SV40 polyadenylation signal
   3933..4017    -  CDS            large T antigen (fragment): large T antigen from SV40 (simian virus 40)
   4017..4041    +  misc_feature   MCS (fragment): pUC18/19 multiple cloning site
   4078..4094    -  protein_bind   lac operator: The lac repressor binds to the lac operator to inhibit transcription in E. coli. This inhibition can be relieved by adding lactose or isopropyl-β-D-thiogalactopyranoside (IPTG). lac repressor encoded by lacI
   4102..4132    -  promoter       lac promoter: promoter for the E. coli lac operon
   4147..4168    -  protein_bind   CAP binding site: CAP binding activates transcription in the presence of cAMP. E. coli catabolite activator protein
   4181..4273    -  CDS            lacI (fragment): lac repressor; lacI; The lac repressor binds to the lac operator to inhibit transcription in E. coli. This inhibition can be relieved by adding lactose or isopropyl-β-D-thiogalactopyranoside (IPTG).
   4456..5044    -  rep_origin     ori: high-copy-number ColE1/pMB1/pBR322/pUC origin of replication
   5215..6075    -  CDS            AmpR: β-lactamase; bla; confers resistance to ampicillin, carbenicillin, and related antibiotics
   6076..6180    -  promoter       AmpR promoter: bla
   6275..6310    +  CDS            rop (fragment): Rop protein, which maintains plasmids at low copy number; rop
   6412..6511    +  misc_feature   bom (fragment): basis of mobility region from pBR322
   6517..21      -  CDS            lacZα (fragment) (across the origin): LacZα fragment of β-galactosidase; lacZ fragment
>Addgene plasmid #114751 | AT2G28990 N1_pECIA14 | addgene full sequence | sequence record 270147 | Addgene NGS Result
GTAAAACGACGGCCAGTGAATTAATTCGTTGCAGGACAGGATGTGGTGCCCGATGTGACTAGCTCTTTGC
TGCAGGCCGTCCTATCCTCTGGTTCCGATAAGAGACCCAGAACTCCGGCCCCCCACCGCCCACCGCCACC
CCCATACATATGTGGTACGCAAGTAAGAGTGCCTGCGCATGCCCCATGTGCCCCACCAAGAGCTTTGCAT
CCCATACAAGTCCCCAAAGTGGAGAACCGAACCAATTCTTCGCGGGCAGAACAAAAGCTTCTGCACACGT
CTCCACTCGAATTTGGAGCCGGCCGGCGTGTGCAAAAGAGGTGAATCGAACGAAAGACCCGTGTGTAAAG
CCGCGTTTCCAAAATGTATAAAACCGAGAGCATCTGGCCAATGTGCATCAGTTGTGGTCAGCAGCAAAAT
CAAGTGAATCATCTCAGTGCAACTAAAGGGGGGATCCGATCTCAATATGAAGTTATGCATATTACTGGCC
GTCGTGGCCTTTGTTGGCCTCTCGCTCGGGAGTTTAGATTGTGGATTACCTAGTGACGAATCTCCTTACG
ATGATTCGTTTAACGGATTAACATTCACATCGGATTCCACTTTCATCCAAACAGGAAAAATTGATAGTGT
CGATAAAGATCTTAACATAAACTTATCAAAACAATATTTGACTCTTAGATACTTCCCAGAAGGAAAACGT
AATTGTTATAGTCTTGATGTCAAGCGTGGCACAACTTATCTCATCGTGGTTAGCTTTGTATATGGAAATT
ATGATGGTCTTAACCGTGATCCAAACTTCGATATCCATCTTGGTCCCAATAAGTGGAAAAGAATAGATTT
GGATGGAGAGAAAGAAGGTACAAGAGAAGAGATCATACACAAAGCCAGGTCAAACTCTTTGGATATTTGT
CTTGTTAAGACAGGAGAAACTTTGCCAATAATTTCAGCCATAGAAATACGGCCACTAAGGAATAATACGT
ATGTTACACAATCTGGTTCGCTGATGATGTCTTTCCGGGTTTATCTTAGCAATTCAGATGCATCTATAAG
GTATGCTGATGACGTCCATGATCGTATTTGGTCTCCATTCAACGGATCTTCACATACACATATAACAACT
GATCTCAATATAAACAACTCAAATGCATATGAGATTCCAAAAAATATACTCCAAACTGCTGCCATACCAA
GAAACGCCAGTGCGCCGCTGATTATTACGTGGGATCCACTACCCATTAATGCGGAGGTATACTTGTACAT
GCACTTTGCGGAGATTCAAACCCTTGAAGCCAACGAGACGAGGCAGTTTGACGTTATCTTGAGAGGAAAC
TTTAATCATTCAGGATTTAGTCCAACCAAGTTAAAGGTATTTACATTATACACAGAAGAACCAATGAAAT
GTGGTTCAGAAGGTTGTTATTTACAGCTAGTAAAAACACCGAACTCAACTCTGCCACCTCTGATCAACGC
TATTGAGGCATACAGTGTTATCGAGTTCTCACAATTGGAAACAAGTCTTAGTGATGTGGACGCTATCAAG
AACATCAAAAATACTTATAAGCTGAATAAAATCACTTGGCAAGGAGATCCATGTCTCCCTCAAGATTTGT
CGTGGGAAAGTATTAGATGCACCTACGTAGATGGCTCCACTTCACCAACAATCATTTCCTTAGATTTGTC
GAAAAGTGGATTAAATGGGAGTATACCCCAAATTTTACAAAATTTCACGCAATTACAAGAACTGGACTTA
TCAAATAATAGCTTGACTGGACCGGTGCCTATCTTCCTTGCCAACATGAAAACGTTATCTTTAATAAACT
TAAGTGGGAACAATCTCAGTGGTTCAGTTCCTCAAGCTCTTCTTGACAAAGAAAAAGAAGGACTTGTGTT
AAAACTTGAAGGAAATCCAGATTTGTGCAAATCCAGTTTTTGCAATACCGAAAAGAAACTGGAGGTGCTG
TTCCAGGGACCAAGCGGCAATCCCGGCGGCGATCTGGCCCCCCAGATGCTGCGCGAGCTGCAGGAGACCA
ATGCCGCCCTGCAGGACGTGCGCGAGCTGCTGCGCCACCGCGTGAAGGAGATCACCTTCCTGAAGAACAC
CGTGATGGAGTGCGACGCCTGCGGCATGCAGCCCTCTAGAGGCTCCGGCTCCATCATCCCAGTTGAGGAG
GAGAACCCGGACTTCTGGAACCGCGAGGCAGCCGAGGCCCTGGGTGCCGCCAAGAAGCTGCAGCCTGCAC
AGACAGCCGCCAAGAACCTCATCATCTTCCTGGGCGATGGGATGGGGGTGTCTACGGTGACAGCTGCCAG
GATCCTAAAAGGGCAGAAGAAGGACAAACTGGGGCCTGAGATACCCCTGGCCATGGACCGCTTCCCATAT
GTGGCTCTGTCCAAGACATACAATGTAGACAAACATGTGCCAGACAGTGGAGCCACAGCCACGGCCTACC
TGTGCGGGGTCAAGGGCAACTTCCAGACCATTGGCTTGAGTGCAGCCGCCCGCTTTAACCAGTGCAACAC
GACACGCGGCAACGAGGTCATCTCCGTGATGAATCGGGCCAAGAAAGCAGGGAAGTCAGTGGGAGTGGTA
ACCACCACACGAGTGCAGCACGCCTCGCCAGCCGGCACCTACGCCCACACGGTGAACCGCAACTGGTACT
CGGACGCCGACGTGCCTGCCTCGGCCCGCCAGGAGGGGTGCCAGGACATCGCTACGCAGCTCATCTCCAA
CATGGACATTGACGTGATCCTAGGTGGAGGCCGAAAGTACATGTTTCGCATGGGAACCCCAGACCCTGAG
TACCCAGATGACTACAGCCAAGGTGGGACCAGGCTGGACGGGAAGAATCTGGTGCAGGAATGGCTGGCGA
AGCGCCAGGGTGCCCGGTATGTGTGGAACCGCACTGAGCTCATGCAGGCTTCCCTGGACCCGTCTGTGAC
CCATCTCATGGGTCTCTTTGAGCCTGGAGACATGAAATACGAGATCCACCGAGACTCCACACTGGACCCC
TCCCTGATGGAGATGACAGAGGCTGCCCTGCGCCTGCTGAGCAGGAACCCCCGCGGCTTCTTCCTCTTCG
TGGAGGGTGGTCGCATCGACCATGGTCATCATGAAAGCAGGGCTTACCGGGCACTGACTGAGACGATCAT
GTTCGACGACGCCATTGAGAGGGCGGGCCAGCTCACCAGCGAGGAGGACACGCTGAGCCTCGTCACTGCC
GACCACTCCCACGTCTTCTCCTTCGGAGGCTACCCCCTGCGAGGGAGCTCCATCTTCGGGCTGGCCCCTG
GCAAGGCCCGGGACAGGAAGGCCTACACGGTCCTCCTATACGGAAACGGTCCAGGCTATGTGCTCAAGGA
CGGCGCCCGGCCGGATGTTACCGAGAGCGAGAGCGGGAGCCCCGAGTATCGGCAGCAGTCAGCAGTGCCC
CTGGACGAAGAGACCCACGCAGGCGAGGACGTGGCGGTGTTCGCGCGCGGCCCGCAGGCGCACCTGGTTC
ACGGCGTGCAGGAGCAGACCTTCATAGCGCACGTCATGGCCTTCGCCGCCTGCCTGGAGCCCTACACCGC
CTGCGACCTGGCGCCCCCCGCCGGCACCACCGACGCCGCGCACCCGGGTTCTAGAGGAAGCACCTCCGGC
GATAACGATTACAAGGATGATGATGATAAGGCCAGCGGCACCGGTCATCATCACCATCACCATTGAGTTT
AAACCCGCTGATCAGCCTCGACTGTGCCTTCTAAGGCCTGAGCTCGCTGATCAGCCTCGATCGAGGATCC
AGACATGATAAGATACATTGATGAGTTTGGACAAACCACAACTAGAATGCAGTGAAAAAAATGCTTTATT
TGTGAAATTTGTGATGCTATTGCTTTATTTGTAACCATTATAAGCTGCAATAAACAAGTTAACAACAACA
ATTGCATTCATTTTATGTTTCAGGTTCAGGGGGAGGTGTGGGAGGTTTTTTAAAGCAAGTAAAACCTCTA
CAAATGTGGTATGGCTGATTATGATCAGTCGACCTGCAGGCATGCAAGCTTGGCGTAATCATGGTCATAG
CTGTTTCCTGTGTGAAATTGTTATCCGCTCACAATTCCACACAACATACGAGCCGGAAGCATAAAGTGTA
AAGCCTGGGGTGCCTAATGAGTGAGCTAACTCACATTAATTGCGTTGCGCTCACTGCCCGCTTTCCAGTC
GGGAAACCTGTCGTGCCAGCTGCATTAATGAATCGGCCAACGCGCGGGGAGAGGCGGTTTGCGTATTGGG
CGCTCTTCCGCTTCCTCGCTCACTGACTCGCTGCGCTCGGTCGTTCGGCTGCGGCGAGCGGTATCAGCTC
ACTCAAAGGCGGTAATACGGTTATCCACAGAATCAGGGGATAACGCAGGAAAGAACATGTGAGCAAAAGG
CCAGCAAAAGGCCAGGAACCGTAAAAAGGCCGCGTTGCTGGCGTTTTTCCATAGGCTCCGCCCCCCTGAC
GAGCATCACAAAAATCGACGCTCAAGTCAGAGGTGGCGAAACCCGACAGGACTATAAAGATACCAGGCGT
TTCCCCCTGGAAGCTCCCTCGTGCGCTCTCCTGTTCCGACCCTGCCGCTTACCGGATACCTGTCCGCCTT
TCTCCCTTCGGGAAGCGTGGCGCTTTCTCATAGCTCACGCTGTAGGTATCTCAGTTCGGTGTAGGTCGTT
CGCTCCAAGCTGGGCTGTGTGCACGAACCCCCCGTTCAGCCCGACCGCTGCGCCTTATCCGGTAACTATC
GTCTTGAGTCCAACCCGGTAAGACACGACTTATCGCCACTGGCAGCAGCCACTGGTAACAGGATTAGCAG
AGCGAGGTATGTAGGCGGTGCTACAGAGTTCTTGAAGTGGTGGCCTAACTACGGCTACACTAGAAGAACA
GTATTTGGTATCTGCGCTCTGCTGAAGCCAGTTACCTTCGGAAAAAGAGTTGGTAGCTCTTGATCCGGCA
AACAAACCACCGCTGGTAGCGGTGGTTTTTTTGTTTGCAAGCAGCAGATTACGCGCAGAAAAAAAGGATC
TCAAGAAGATCCTTTGATCTTTTCTACGGGGTCTGACGCTCAGTGGAACGAAAACTCACGTTAAGGGATT
TTGGTCATGAGATTATCAAAAAGGATCTTCACCTAGATCCTTTTAAATTAAAAATGAAGTTTTAAATCAA
TCTAAAGTATATATGAGTAAACTTGGTCTGACAGTTACCAATGCTTAATCAGTGAGGCACCTATCTCAGC
GATCTGTCTATTTCGTTCATCCATAGTTGCCTGACTCCCCGTCGTGTAGATAACTACGATACGGGAGGGC
TTACCATCTGGCCCCAGTGCTGCAATGATACCGCGAGACCCACGCTCACCGGCTCCAGATTTATCAGCAA
TAAACCAGCCAGCCGGAAGGGCCGAGCGCAGAAGTGGTCCTGCAACTTTATCCGCCTCCATCCAGTCTAT
TAATTGTTGCCGGGAAGCTAGAGTAAGTAGTTCGCCAGTTAATAGTTTGCGCAACGTTGTTGCCATTGCT
ACAGGCATCGTGGTGTCACGCTCGTCGTTTGGTATGGCTTCATTCAGCTCCGGTTCCCAACGATCAAGGC
GAGTTACATGATCCCCCATGTTGTGCAAAAAAGCGGTTAGCTCCTTCGGTCCTCCGATCGTTGTCAGAAG
TAAGTTGGCCGCAGTGTTATCACTCATGGTTATGGCAGCACTGCATAATTCTCTTACTGTCATGCCATCC
GTAAGATGCTTTTCTGTGACTGGTGAGTACTCAACCAAGTCATTCTGAGAATAGTGTATGCGGCGACCGA
GTTGCTCTTGCCCGGCGTCAATACGGGATAATACCGCGCCACATAGCAGAACTTTAAAAGTGCTCATCAT
TGGAAAACGTTCTTCGGGGCGAAAACTCTCAAGGATCTTACCGCTGTTGAGATCCAGTTCGATGTAACCC
ACTCGTGCACCCAACTGATCTTCAGCATCTTTTACTTTCACCAGCGTTTCTGGGTGAGCAAAAACAGGAA
GGCAAAATGCCGCAAAAAAGGGAATAAGGGCGACACGGAAATGTTGAATACTCATACTCTTCCTTTTTCA
ATATTATTGAAGCATTTATCAGGGTTATTGTCTCATGAGCGGATACATATTTGAATGTATTTAGAAAAAT
AAACAAATAGGGGTTCCGCGCACATTTCCCCGAAAAGTGCCACCTGACGTCTAAGAAACCATTATTATCA
TGACATTAACCTATAAAAATAGGCGTATCACGAGGCCCTTTCGTCTCGCGCGTTTCGGTGATGACGGTGA
AAACCTCTGACACATGCAGCTCCCGGAGACGGTCACAGCTTGTCTGTAAGCGGATGCCGGGAGCAGACAA
GCCCGTCAGGGCGCGTCAGCGGGTGTTGGCGGGTGTCGGGGCTGGCTTAACTATGCGGCATCAGAGCAGA
TTGTACTGAGAGTGCACCATATGCGGTGTGAAATACCGCACAGATGCGTAAGGAGAAAATACCGCATCAG
GCGCCATTCGCCATTCAGGCTGCGCAACTGTTGGGAAGGGCGATCGGTGCGGGCCTCTTCGCTATTACGC
CAGCTGGCGAAAGGGGGATGTGCTGCAAGGCGATTAAGTTGGGTAACGCCAGGGTTTTCCCAGTCACGAC
GTT
